LOCUS       pCAFNF_Rhoa 6656 bp ds-DNA linear 12-MAR-2019
DEFINITION  .
ACCESSION
VERSION
SOURCE      .
  ORGANISM  .
COMMENT
COMMENT
COMMENT     ApEinfo:methylated:1
FEATURES             Location/Qualifiers
     misc_feature    1824..2615
                     /locus_tag="Kan/neoR"
                     /label="Kan/neoR"
                     /ApEinfo_label="Kan/neoR"
                     /ApEinfo_fwdcolor="#ffff00"
                     /ApEinfo_revcolor="green"
                     /ApEinfo_graphicformat="arrow_data {{0 1 2 0 0 -1} {} 0}
                     width 5 offset 0"
     misc_feature    1633..1652
                     /locus_tag="pCAGGS seq F"
                     /label="pCAGGS seq F"
                     /ApEinfo_label="pCAGGS seq F"
                     /ApEinfo_fwdcolor="cyan"
                     /ApEinfo_revcolor="green"
                     /ApEinfo_graphicformat="arrow_data {{0 1 2 0 0 -1} {} 0}
                     width 5 offset 0"
     misc_feature    2491..2514
                     /locus_tag="Neo-F"
                     /label="Neo-F"
                     /ApEinfo_label="Neo-F"
                     /ApEinfo_fwdcolor="cyan"
                     /ApEinfo_revcolor="green"
                     /ApEinfo_graphicformat="arrow_data {{0 1 2 0 0 -1} {} 0}
                     width 5 offset 0"
     misc_feature    1745..1778
                     /locus_tag="FRT site"
                     /label="FRT site"
                     /ApEinfo_label="FRT site"
                     /ApEinfo_fwdcolor="#ff8080"
                     /ApEinfo_revcolor="green"
                     /ApEinfo_graphicformat="arrow_data {{0 1 2 0 0 -1} {} 0}
                     width 5 offset 0"
     misc_feature    2938..2971
                     /locus_tag="FRT site(1)"
                     /label="FRT site(1)"
                     /ApEinfo_label="FRT site"
                     /ApEinfo_fwdcolor="#ff8080"
                     /ApEinfo_revcolor="green"
                     /ApEinfo_graphicformat="arrow_data {{0 1 2 0 0 -1} {} 0}
                     width 5 offset 0"
     misc_feature    2882..2901
                     /locus_tag="pCAFNF seq-F"
                     /label="pCAFNF seq-F"
                     /ApEinfo_label="pCAFNF seq-F"
                     /ApEinfo_fwdcolor="cyan"
                     /ApEinfo_revcolor="green"
                     /ApEinfo_graphicformat="arrow_data {{0 1 2 0 0 -1} {} 0}
                     width 5 offset 0"
     misc_feature    complement(3722..3741)
                     /locus_tag="pCAGGS seq R"
                     /label="pCAGGS seq R"
                     /ApEinfo_label="pCAGGS seq R"
                     /ApEinfo_fwdcolor="cyan"
                     /ApEinfo_revcolor="green"
                     /ApEinfo_graphicformat="arrow_data {{0 1 2 0 0 -1} {} 0}
                     width 5 offset 0"
     misc_feature    complement(3701..3723)
                     /locus_tag="pCAG seq-R"
                     /label="pCAG seq-R"
                     /ApEinfo_label="pCAG seq-R"
                     /ApEinfo_fwdcolor="cyan"
                     /ApEinfo_revcolor="green"
                     /ApEinfo_graphicformat="arrow_data {{0 1 2 0 0 -1} {} 0}
                     width 5 offset 0"
     misc_feature    3013..3594
                     /locus_tag="Rhoa"
                     /label="Rhoa"
                     /ApEinfo_label="Rhoa"
                     /ApEinfo_fwdcolor="#ffff80"
                     /ApEinfo_revcolor="green"
                     /ApEinfo_graphicformat="arrow_data {{0 1 2 0 0 -1} {} 0}
                     width 5 offset 0"
     misc_feature    3132..3154
                     /locus_tag="gRNA1 E3 0.53"
                     /label="gRNA1 E3 0.53"
                     /ApEinfo_label="gRNA1 E3 0.53"
                     /ApEinfo_fwdcolor="cyan"
                     /ApEinfo_revcolor="green"
                     /ApEinfo_graphicformat="arrow_data {{0 1 2 0 0 -1} {} 0}
                     width 5 offset 0"
     misc_feature    complement(3276..3289)
                     /locus_tag="gRNA2 E4 0.46"
                     /label="gRNA2 E4 0.46"
                     /ApEinfo_label="gRNA2 E4 0.46"
                     /ApEinfo_fwdcolor="cyan"
                     /ApEinfo_revcolor="green"
                     /ApEinfo_graphicformat="arrow_data {{0 1 2 0 0 -1} {} 0}
                     width 5 offset 0"
     misc_feature    complement(3372..3394)
                     /locus_tag="gRNA3 E5 0.63"
                     /label="gRNA3 E5 0.63"
                     /ApEinfo_label="gRNA3 E5 0.63"
                     /ApEinfo_fwdcolor="cyan"
                     /ApEinfo_revcolor="green"
                     /ApEinfo_graphicformat="arrow_data {{0 1 2 0 0 -1} {} 0}
                     width 5 offset 0"
ORIGIN
        1 GTCGACATTG ATTATTGACT AGTTATTAAT AGTAATCAAT TACGGGGTCA TTAGTTCATA
       61 GCCCATATAT GGAGTTCCGC GTTACATAAC TTACGGTAAA TGGCCCGCCT GGCTGACCGC
      121 CCAACGACCC CCGCCCATTG ACGTCAATAA TGACGTATGT TCCCATAGTA ACGCCAATAG
      181 GGACTTTCCA TTGACGTCAA TGGGTGGACT ATTTACGGTA AACTGCCCAC TTGGCAGTAC
      241 ATCAAGTGTA TCATATGCCA AGTACGCCCC CTATTGACGT CAATGACGGT AAATGGCCCG
      301 CCTGGCATTA TGCCCAGTAC ATGACCTTAT GGGACTTTCC TACTTGGCAG TACATCTACG
      361 TATTAGTCAT CGCTATTACC ATGGGTCGAG GTGAGCCCCA CGTTCTGCTT CACTCTCCCC
      421 ATCTCCCCCC CCTCCCCACC CCCAATTTTG TATTTATTTA TTTTTTAATT ATTTTGTGCA
      481 GCGATGGGGG CGGGGGGGGG GGGGGCGCGC GCCAGGCGGG GCGGGGCGGG GCGAGGGGCG
      541 GGGCGGGGCG AGGCGGAGAG GTGCGGCGGC AGCCAATCAG AGCGGCGCGC TCCGAAAGTT
      601 TCCTTTTATG GCGAGGCGGC GGCGGCGGCG GCCCTATAAA AAGCGAAGCG CGCGGCGGGC
      661 GGGAGTCGCT GCGTTGCCTT CGCCCCGTGC CCCGCTCCGC GCCGCCTCGC GCCGCCCGCC
      721 CCGGCTCTGA CTGACCGCGT TACTCCCACA GGTGAGCGGG CGGGACGGCC CTTCTCCTCC
      781 GGGCTGTAAT TAGCGCTTGG TTTAATGACG GCTCGTTTCT TTTCTGTGGC TGCGTGAAAG
      841 CCTTAAAGGG CTCCGGGAGG GCCCTTTGTG CGGGGGGGAG CGGCTCGGGG GGTGCGTGCG
      901 TGTGTGTGTG CGTGGGGAGC GCCGCGTGCG GCCCGCGCTG CCCGGCGGCT GTGAGCGCTG
      961 CGGGCGCGGC GCGGGGCTTT GTGCGCTCCG CGTGTGCGCG AGGGGAGCGC GGCCGGGGGC
     1021 GGTGCCCCGC GGTGCGGGGG GGCTGCGAGG GGAACAAAGG CTGCGTGCGG GGTGTGTGCG
     1081 TGGGGGGGTG AGCAGGGGGT GTGGGCGCGG CGGTCGGGCT GTAACCCCCC CCTGCACCCC
     1141 CCTCCCCGAG TTGCTGAGCA CGGCCCGGCT TCGGGTGCGG GGCTCCGTGC GGGGCGTGGC
     1201 GCGGGGCTCG CCGTGCCGGG CGGGGGGTGG CGGCAGGTGG GGGTGCCGGG CGGGGCGGGG
     1261 CCGCCTCGGG CCGGGGAGGG CTCGGGGGAG GGGCGCGGCG GCCCCGGAGC GCCGGCGGCT
     1321 GTCGAGGCGC GGCGAGCCGC AGCCATTGCC TTTTATGGTA ATCGTGCGAG AGGGCGCAGG
     1381 GACTTCCTTT GTCCCAAATC TGGCGGAGCC GAAATCTGGG AGGCGCCGCC GCACCCCCTC
     1441 TAGCGGGCGC GGGCGAAGCG GTGCGGCGCC GGCAGGAAGG AAATGGGCGG GGAGGGCCTT
     1501 CGTGCGTCGC CGCGCCGCCG TCCCCTTCTC CATCTCCAGC CTCGGGGCTG CCGCAGGGGG
     1561 ACGGCTGCCT TCGGGGGGGA CGGGGCAGGG CGGGGTTCGG CTTCTGGCGT GTGACCGGCG
     1621 GCTCTAGAGC CTCTGCTAAC CATGTTCATG CCTTCTTCTT TTTCCTACAG CTCCTGGGCA
     1681 ACGTGCTGGT TATTGTGCTG TCTCATCATT TTGGCAAAGA ATTGATTAAT TCGAGCGAAC
     1741 GCGTGAAGTT CCTATTCTCT AGAAAGTATA GGAACTTCCG GATTTGATCT GATCAAGAGA
     1801 CAGGATGAGG ATCGTTTCGC ATGATTGAAC AAGATGGATT GCACGCAGGT TCTCCGGCCG
     1861 CTTGGGTGGA GAGGCTATTC GGCTATGACT GGGCACAACA GACAATCGGC TGCTCTGATG
     1921 CCGCCGTGTT CCGGCTGTCA GCGCAGGGGC GCCCGGTTCT TTTTGTCAAG ACCGACCTGT
     1981 CCGGTGCCCT GAATGAACTG CAGGACGAGG CAGCGCGGCT ATCGTGGCTG GCCACGACGG
     2041 GCGTTCCTTG CGCAGCTGTG CTCGACGTTG TCACTGAAGC GGGAAGGGAC TGGCTGCTAT
     2101 TGGGCGAAGT GCCGGGGCAG GATCTCCTGT CATCTCACCT TGCTCCTGCC GAGAAAGTAT
     2161 CCATCATGGC TGATGCAATG CGGCGGCTGC ATACGCTTGA TCCGGCTACC TGCCCATTCG
     2221 ACCACCAAGC GAAACATCGC ATCGAGCGAG CACGTACTCG GATGGAAGCC GGTCTTGTCG
     2281 ATCAGGATGA TCTGGACGAA GAGCATCAGG GGCTCGCGCC AGCCGAACTG TTCGCCAGGC
     2341 TCAAGGCGCG CATGCCCGAC GGCGAGGATC TCGTCGTGAC CCATGGCGAT GCCTGCTTGC
     2401 CGAATATCAT GGTGGAAAAT GGCCGCTTTT CTGGATTCAT CGACTGTGGC CGGCTGGGTG
     2461 TGGCGGACCG CTATCAGGAC ATAGCGTTGG CTACCCGTGA TATTGCTGAA GAGCTTGGCG
     2521 GCGAATGGGC TGACCGCTTC CTCGTGCTTT ACGGTATCGC CGCTCCCGAT TCGCAGCGCA
     2581 TCGCCTTCTA TCGCCTTCTT GACGAGTTCT TCTGAGCGGG ACTCTGGGGT TCGAAATGAC
     2641 CGACCAAGCG ACGCCCAACC TGCCATCACG AGATTTCGAT TCCACCGCCG CCTTCTATGA
     2701 AAGGTTGGGC TTCGGAATCG TTTTCCGGGA CGCCGGCTGG ATGATCCTCC AGCGCGGGGA
     2761 TCTCATGCTG GAGTTCTTCG CCCACCCCAT CGATAACTTG TTTATTGCAG CTTATAATGG
     2821 TTACAAATAA AGCAATAGCA TCACAAATTT CACAAATAAA GCATTTTTTT CACTGCATTC
     2881 TAGTTGTGGT TTGTCCAAAC TCATCAATGT ATCTTATCAT GTCTGGATCA AATCCGAGAA
     2941 GTTCCTATTC TCTAGAAAGT ATAGGAACTT CATCTCGAGT CGCTCGGTAC GATTTAAATT
     3001 GAATTCGCCA CCNNNNNNNN NNNNNNNNNN NNNNNNNNNN NNNNNNNNNN NNNNNNNNNN
     3061 NNNNNNNNNN NNNNNNNNNN NNNNNNNNNN NNNNNNNNNN NNNNNNNNNN NNNNNNNNNN
     3121 NNNNNNNNNN NNNNNNNNNN NNNNNNNNNN NNNNNNNNNN NNNNNNNNNN NNNNNNNNNN
     3181 NNNNNNNNNN NNNNNNNNNN NNNNNNNNNN NNNNNNNNNN NNNNNNNNNN NNNNNNNNNN
     3241 NNNNNNNNNN NNNNNNNNNN NNNNNNNNNN NNNNNNNNNN NNNNNNNNNN NNNNNNNNNN
     3301 NNNNNNNNNN NNNNNNNNNN NNNNNNNNNN NNNNNNNNNN NNNNNNNNNN NNNNNNNNNN
     3361 NNNNNNNNNN NNNNNNNNNN NNNNNNNNNN NNNNNNNNNN NNNNNNNNNN NNNNNNNNNN
     3421 NNNNNNNNNN NNNNNNNNNN NNNNNNNNNN NNNNNNNNNN NNNNNNNNNN NNNNNNNNNN
     3481 NNNNNNNNNN NNNNNNNNNN NNNNNNNNNN NNNNNNNNNN NNNNNNNNNN NNNNNNNNNN
     3541 NNNNNNNNNN NNNNNAGACG TGGGAAGAAA AAGTCTGGGT GCCTCATCTT GTGAGCGGCC
     3601 GCACTCCTCA GGTGCAGGCT GCCTATCAGA AGGTGGTGGC TGGTGTGGCC AATGCCCTGG
     3661 CTCACAAATA CCACTGAGAT CTTTTTCCCT CTGCCAAAAA TTATGGGGAC ATCATGAAGC
     3721 CCCTTGAGCA TCTGACTTCT GGCTAATAAA GGAAATTTAT TTTCATTGCA ATAGTGTGTT
     3781 GGAATTTTTT GTGTCTCTCA CTCGGAAGGA CATATGGGAG GGCAAATCAT TTAAAACATC
     3841 AGAATGAGTA TTTGGTTTAG AGTTTGGCAA CATATGCCAT ATGCTGGCTG CCATGAACAA
     3901 AGGTGGCTAT AAAGAGGTCA TCAGTATATG AAACAGCCCC CTGCTGTCCA TTCCTTATTC
     3961 CATAGAAAAG CCTTGACTTG AGGTTAGATT TTTTTTATAT TTTGTTTTGT GTTATTTTTT
     4021 TCTTTAACAT CCCTAAAATT TTCCTTACAT GTTTTACTAG CCAGATTTTT CCTCCTCTCC
     4081 TGACTACTCC CAGTCATAGC TGTCCCTCTT CTCTTATGAA GATCCCTCGA CCTGCAGCCC
     4141 AAGCTTGGCG TAATCATGGT CATAGCTGTT TCCTGTGTGA AATTGTTATC CGCTCACAAT
     4201 TCCACACAAC ATACGAGCCG GAAGCATAAA GTGTAAAGCC TGGGGTGCCT AATGAGTGAG
     4261 CTAACTCACA TTAATTGCGT TGCGCTCACT GCCCGCTTTC CAGTCGGGAA ACCTGTCGTG
     4321 CCAGCGGATC CGCATCTCAA TTAGTCAGCA ACCATAGTCC CGCCCCTAAC TCCGCCCATC
     4381 CCGCCCCTAA CTCCGCCCAG TTCCGCCCAT TCTCCGCCCC ATGGCTGACT AATTTTTTTT
     4441 ATTTATGCAG AGGCCGAGGC CGCCTCGGCC TCTGAGCTAT TCCAGAAGTA GTGAGGAGGC
     4501 TTTTTTGGAG GCCTAGGCTT TTGCAAAAAG CTAACTTGTT TATTGCAGCT TATAATGGTT
     4561 ACAAATAAAG CAATAGCATC ACAAATTTCA CAAATAAAGC ATTTTTTTCA CTGCATTCTA
     4621 GTTGTGGTTT GTCCAAACTC ATCAATGTAT CTTATCATGT CTGGATCCGC TGCATTAATG
     4681 AATCGGCCAA CGCGCGGGGA GAGGCGGTTT GCGTATTGGG CGCTCTTCCG CTTCCTCGCT
     4741 CACTGACTCG CTGCGCTCGG TCGTTCGGCT GCGGCGAGCG GTATCAGCTC ACTCAAAGGC
     4801 GGTAATACGG TTATCCACAG AATCAGGGGA TAACGCAGGA AAGAACATGT GAGCAAAAGG
     4861 CCAGCAAAAG GCCAGGAACC GTAAAAAGGC CGCGTTGCTG GCGTTTTTCC ATAGGCTCCG
     4921 CCCCCCTGAC GAGCATCACA AAAATCGACG CTCAAGTCAG AGGTGGCGAA ACCCGACAGG
     4981 ACTATAAAGA TACCAGGCGT TTCCCCCTGG AAGCTCCCTC GTGCGCTCTC CTGTTCCGAC
     5041 CCTGCCGCTT ACCGGATACC TGTCCGCCTT TCTCCCTTCG GGAAGCGTGG CGCTTTCTCA
     5101 ATGCTCACGC TGTAGGTATC TCAGTTCGGT GTAGGTCGTT CGCTCCAAGC TGGGCTGTGT
     5161 GCACGAACCC CCCGTTCAGC CCGACCGCTG CGCCTTATCC GGTAACTATC GTCTTGAGTC
     5221 CAACCCGGTA AGACACGACT TATCGCCACT GGCAGCAGCC ACTGGTAACA GGATTAGCAG
     5281 AGCGAGGTAT GTAGGCGGTG CTACAGAGTT CTTGAAGTGG TGGCCTAACT ACGGCTACAC
     5341 TAGAAGGACA GTATTTGGTA TCTGCGCTCT GCTGAAGCCA GTTACCTTCG GAAAAAGAGT
     5401 TGGTAGCTCT TGATCCGGCA AACAAACCAC CGCTGGTAGC GGTGGTTTTT TTGTTTGCAA
     5461 GCAGCAGATT ACGCGCAGAA AAAAAGGATC TCAAGAAGAT CCTTTGATCT TTTCTACGGG
     5521 GTCTGACGCT CAGTGGAACG AAAACTCACG TTAAGGGATT TTGGTCATGA GATTATCAAA
     5581 AAGGATCTTC ACCTAGATCC TTTTAAATTA AAAATGAAGT TTTAAATCAA TCTAAAGTAT
     5641 ATATGAGTAA ACTTGGTCTG ACAGTTACCA ATGCTTAATC AGTGAGGCAC CTATCTCAGC
     5701 GATCTGTCTA TTTCGTTCAT CCATAGTTGC CTGACTCCCC GTCGTGTAGA TAACTACGAT
     5761 ACGGGAGGGC TTACCATCTG GCCCCAGTGC TGCAATGATA CCGCGAGACC CACGCTCACC
     5821 GGCTCCAGAT TTATCAGCAA TAAACCAGCC AGCCGGAAGG GCCGAGCGCA GAAGTGGTCC
     5881 TGCAACTTTA TCCGCCTCCA TCCAGTCTAT TAATTGTTGC CGGGAAGCTA GAGTAAGTAG
     5941 TTCGCCAGTT AATAGTTTGC GCAACGTTGT TGCCATTGCT ACAGGCATCG TGGTGTCACG
     6001 CTCGTCGTTT GGTATGGCTT CATTCAGCTC CGGTTCCCAA CGATCAAGGC GAGTTACATG
     6061 ATCCCCCATG TTGTGCAAAA AAGCGGTTAG CTCCTTCGGT CCTCCGATCG TTGTCAGAAG
     6121 TAAGTTGGCC GCAGTGTTAT CACTCATGGT TATGGCAGCA CTGCATAATT CTCTTACTGT
     6181 CATGCCATCC GTAAGATGCT TTTCTGTGAC TGGTGAGTAC TCAACCAAGT CATTCTGAGA
     6241 ATAGTGTATG CGGCGACCGA GTTGCTCTTG CCCGGCGTCA ATACGGGATA ATACCGCGCC
     6301 ACATAGCAGA ACTTTAAAAG TGCTCATCAT TGGAAAACGT TCTTCGGGGC GAAAACTCTC
     6361 AAGGATCTTA CCGCTGTTGA GATCCAGTTC GATGTAACCC ACTCGTGCAC CCAACTGATC
     6421 TTCAGCATCT TTTACTTTCA CCAGCGTTTC TGGGTGAGCA AAAACAGGAA GGCAAAATGC
     6481 CGCAAAAAAG GGAATAAGGG CGACACGGAA ATGTTGAATA CTCATACTCT TCCTTTTTCA
     6541 ATATTATTGA AGCATTTATC AGGGTTATTG TCTCATGAGC GGATACATAT TTGAATGTAT
     6601 TTAGAAAAAT AAACAAATAG GGGTTCCGCG CACATTTCCC CGAAAAGTGC CACCTG
//
