>Addgene plasmid #163605 | pCAFNF-Rhoa | addgene full sequence | sequence record 341076 | Addgene NGS Result
GGTCGACATTGATTATTGACTAGTTATTAATAGTAATCAATTACGGGGTCATTAGTTCATAGCCCATATA
TGGAGTTCCGCGTTACATAACTTACGGTAAATGGCCCGCCTGGCTGACCGCCCAACGACCCCCGCCCATT
GACGTCAATAATGACGTATGTTCCCATAGTAACGCCAATAGGGACTTTCCATTGACGTCAATGGGTGGAG
TATTTACGGTAAACTGCCCACTTGGCAGTACATCAAGTGTATCATATGCCAAGTACGCCCCCTATTGACG
TCAATGACGGTAAATGGCCCGCCTGGCATTATGCCCAGTACATGACCTTATGGGACTTTCCTACTTGGCA
GTACATCTACGTATTAGTCATCGCTATTACCATGGTCGAGGTGAGCCCCACGTTCTGCTTCACTCTCCCC
ATCTCCCCCCCCTCCCCACCCCCAATTTTGTATTTATTTATTTTTTAATTATTTTGTGCAGCGATGGGGG
CGGGGGGGGGGGGGGNSGCGCGCCRGGSGGGGSGGGGSGGGGSGRGGGGSGGGGSGGGGCGAGGCGGAGA
GGTGCGGCGGCAGCCAATCAGAGCGGCGCGCTCCGAAAGTTTCCTTTTATGGCGAGGCGGCGGCGGCGGC
GGCCCTATAAAAAGCGAAGCGCGCGGCGGGCGGGAGTCGCTGCGCGCTGCCTTCGCCCCGTGCCCCGCTC
CGCCGCCGCCTCGCGCCGCCCGCCCCGGCTCTGACTGACCGCGTTACTCCCACAGGTGAGCGGGCGGGAC
GGCCCTTCTCCTCCGGGCTGTAATTAGCGCTTGGTTTAATGACGGCTTGTTTCTTTTCTGTGGCTGCGTG
AAAGCCTTGAGGGGCTCCGGGAGGGCCCTTTGTGCGGGGGGAGCGGCTCGGGGGGTGCGTGCGTGTGTGT
GTGCGTGGGGAGCGCCGCGTGCGGCTCCGCGCTGCCCGGCGGCTGTGAGCGCTGCGGGCGCGGCGCGGGG
CTTTGTGCGCTCCGCAGTGTGCGCGAGGGGAGCGCGGCCGGGGGCGGTGCCCCGCGGTGCGGGGGGGGCT
GCGAGGGGAACAAAGGCTGCGTGCGGGGTGTGTGCGTGGGGGGGTGAGCAGGGGGTGTGGGCGCGTCGGT
CGGGCTGCAACCCCCCCTGCACCCCCCTCCCCGAGTTGCTGAGCACGGCCCGGCTTCGGGTGCGGGGCTC
CGTACGGGGCGTGGCGCGGGGCTCGCCGTGCCGGGCGGGGGGTGGCGGCAGGTGGGGGTGCCGGGCGGGG
CGGGGCCGCCTCGGGCCGGGGAGGGCTCGGGGGAGGGGCGCGGCGGCCCCCGGAGCGCCGGCGGCTGTCG
AGGCGCGGCGAGCCGCAGCCATTGCCTTTTATGGTAATCGTGCGAGAGGGCGCAGGGACTTCCTTTGTCC
CAAATCTGTGCGGAGCCGAAATCTGGGAGGCGCCGCCGCACCCCCTCTAGCGGGCGCGGGGCGAAGCGGT
GCGGCGCCGGCAGGAAGGAAATGGGCGGGGAGGGCCTTCGTGCGTCGCCGCGCCGCCGTCCCCTTCTCCC
TCTCCAGCCTCGGGGCTGTCCGCGGGGGGACGGCTGCCTTCGGGGGGGACGGGGCAGGGCGGGGTTCGGC
TTCTGGCGTGTGACCGGCGGCTCTAGAGCCTCTGCTAACCATGTTCATGCCTTCTTCTTTTTCCTACAGC
TCCTGGGCAACGTGCTGGTTATTGTGCTGTCTCATCATTTTGGCAAAGAATTGATTAATTCGAGCGAACG
CGTGAAGTTCCTATTCTCTAGAAAGTATAGGAACTTCCGGATTTGATCTGATCAAGAGACAGGATGAGGA
TCGTTTCGCATGATTGAACAAGATGGATTGCACGCAGGTTCTCCGGCCGCTTGGGTGGAGAGGCTATTCG
GCTATGACTGGGCACAACAGACAATCGGCTGCTCTGATGCCGCCGTGTTCCGGCTGTCAGCGCAGGGGCG
CCCGGTTCTTTTTGTCAAGACCGACCTGTCCGGTGCCCTGAATGAACTGCAGGACGAGGCAGCGCGGCTA
TCGTGGCTGGCCACGACGGGCGTTCCTTGCGCAGCTGTGCTCGACGTTGTCACTGAAGCGGGAAGGGACT
GGCTGCTATTGGGCGAAGTGCCGGGGCAGGATCTCCTGTCATCTCACCTTGCTCCTGCCGAGAAAGTATC
CATCATGGCTGATGCAATGCGGCGGCTGCATACGCTTGATCCGGCTACCTGCCCATTCGACCACCAAGCG
AAACATCGCATCGAGCGAGCACGTACTCGGATGGAAGCCGGTCTTGTCGATCAGGATGATCTGGACGAAG
AGCATCAGGGGCTCGCGCCAGCCGAACTGTTCGCCAGGCTCAAGGCGCGCATGCCCGACGGCGAGGATCT
CGTCGTGACCCATGGCGATGCCTGCTTGCCGAATATCATGGTGGAAAATGGCCGCTTTTCTGGATTCATC
GACTGTGGCCGGCTGGGTGTGGCGGACCGCTATCAGGACATAGCGTTGGCTACCCGTGATATTGCTGAAG
AGCTTGGCGGCGAATGGGCTGACCGCTTCCTCGTGCTTTACGGTATCGCCGCTCCCGATTCGCAGCGCAT
CGCCTTCTATCGCCTTCTTGACGAGTTCTTCTGAGCGGGACTCTGGGGTTCGAAATGACCGACCAAGCGA
CGCCCAACCTGCCATCACGAGATTTCGATTCCACCGCCGCCTTCTATGAAAGGTTGGGCTTCGGAATCGT
TTTCCGGGACGCCGGCTGGATGATCCTCCAGCGCGGGGATCTCATGCTGGAGTTCTTCGCCCACCCCATC
GATAACTTGTTTATTGCAGCTTATAATGGTTACAAATAAAGCAATAGCATCACAAATTTCACAAATAAAG
CATTTTTTTCACTGCATTCTAGTTGTGGTTTGTCCAAACTCATCAATGTATCTTATCATGTCTGGATCAA
ATCCGAGAAGTTCCTATTCTCTAGAAAGTATAGGAACTTCATCTCGAGTCGCTCGGTACGATTTAAATTG
AATTCGCCACC
[543 nt withheld, positions 3022-3564]
AGACGTGGGAAGAAAAAGTCTGGGTGCCTCATCTTGTGAGCGGCCGCACTCCTCAGGTGCAGGCTGCCTA
TCAGAAGGTGGTGGCTGGTGTGGCCAATGCCCTGGCTCACAAATACCACTGAGATCTTTTTCCCTCTGCC
AAAAATTATGGGGACATCATGAAGCCCCTTGAGCATCTGACTTCTGGCTAATAAAGGAAATTTATTTTCA
TTGCAATAGTGTGTTGGAATTTTTTGTGTCTCTCACTCGGAAGGACATATGGGAGGGCAAATCATTTAAA
ACATCAGAATGAGTATTTGGTTTAGAGTTTGGCAACATATGCCCATATGCTGGCTGCCATGAACAAAGGT
TGGCTATAAAGAGGTCATCAGTATATGAAACAGCCCCCTGCTGTCCATTCCTTATTCCATAGAAAAGCCT
TGACTTGAGGTTAGATTTTTTTTATATTTTGTTTTGTGTTATTTTTTTCTTTAACATCCCTAAAATTTTC
CTTACATGTTTTACTAGCCAGATTTTTCCTCCTCTCCTGACTACTCCCAGTCATAGCTGTCCCTCTTCTC
TTATGGAGATCCCTCGACCTGCAGCCCAAGCTTGGCGTAATCATGGTCATAGCTGTTTCCTGTGTGAAAT
TGTTATCCGCTCACAATTCCACACAACATACGAGCCGGAAGCATAAAGTGTAAAGCCTGGGGTGCCTAAT
GAGTGAGCTAACTCACATTAATTGCGTTGCGCTCACTGCCCGCTTTCCAGTCGGGAAACCTGTCGTGCCA
GCGGATCCGCATCTCAATTAGTCAGCAACCATAGTCCCGCCCCTAACTCCGCCCAGTTCCGCCCATTCTC
CGCCCCATGGCTGACTAATTTTTTTTATTTATGCAGAGGCCGAGGCCGCCTCGGCCTCTGAGCTATTCCA
GAAGTAGTGAGGAGGCTTTTTTGGAGGCCTAGGCTTTTGCAAAAAGCTAACTTGTTTATTGCAGCTTATA
ATGGTTACAAATAAAGCAATAGCATCACAAATTTCACAAATAAAGCATTTTTTTCACTGCATTCTAGTTG
TGGTTTGTCCAAACTCATCAATGTATCTTATCATGTCTGGATCCGCTGCATTAATGAATCGGCCAACGCG
CGGGGAGAGGCGGTTTGCGTATTGGGCGCTCTTCCGCTTCCTCGCTCACTGACTCGCTGCGCTCGGTCGT
TCGGCTGCGGCGAGCGGTATCAGCTCACTCAAAGGCGGTAATACGGTTATCCACAGAATCAGGGGATAAC
GCAGGAAAGAACATGTGAGCAAAAGGCCAGCAAAAGGCCAGGAACCGTAAAAAGGCCGCGTTGCTGGCGT
TTTTCCATAGGCTCCGCCCCCCTGACGAGCATCACAAAAATCGACGCTCAAGTCAGAGGTGGCGAAACCC
GACAGGACTATAAAGATACCAGGCGTTTCCCCCTGGAAGCTCCCTCGTGCGCTCTCCTGTTCCGACCCTG
CCGCTTACCGGATACCTGTCCGCCTTTCTCCCTTCGGGAAGCGTGGCGCTTTCTCATAGCTCACGCTGTA
GGTATCTCAGTTCGGTGTAGGTCGTTCGCTCCAAGCTGGGCTGTGTGCACGAACCCCCCGTTCAGCCCGA
CCGCTGCGCCTTATCCGGTAACTATCGTCTTGAGTCCAACCCGGTAAGACACGACTTATCGCCACTGGCA
GCAGCCACTGGTAACAGGATTAGCAGAGCGAGGTATGTAGGCGGTGCTACAGAGTTCTTGAAGTGGTGGC
CTAACTACGGCTACACTAGAAGAACAGTATTTGGTATCTGCGCTCTGCTGAAGCCAGTTACCTTCGGAAA
AAGAGTTGGTAGCTCTTGATCCGGCAAACAAACCACCGCTGGTAGCGGTGGTTTTTTTGTTTGCAAGCAG
CAGATTACGCGCAGAAAAAAAGGATCTCAAGAAGATCCTTTGATCTTTTCTACGGGGTCTGACGCTCAGT
GGAACGAAAACTCACGTTAAGGGATTTTGGTCATGAGATTATCAAAAAGGATCTTCACCTAGATCCTTTT
AAATTAAAAATGAAGTTTTAAATCAATCTAAAGTATATATGAGTAAACTTGGTCTGACAGTTACCAATGC
TTAATCAGTGAGGCACCTATCTCAGCGATCTGTCTATTTCGTTCATCCATAGTTGCCTGACTCCCCGTCG
TGTAGATAACTACGATACGGGAGGGCTTACCATCTGGCCCCAGTGCTGCAATGATACCGCGAGACCCACG
CTCACCGGCTCCAGATTTATCAGCAATAAACCAGCCAGCCGGAAGGGCCGAGCGCAGAAGTGGTCCTGCA
ACTTTATCCGCCTCCATCCAGTCTATTAATTGTTGCCGGGAAGCTAGAGTAAGTAGTTCGCCAGTTAATA
GTTTGCGCAACGTTGTTGCCATTGCTACAGGCATCGTGGTGTCACGCTCGTCGTTTGGTATGGCTTCATT
CAGCTCCGGTTCCCAACGATCAAGGCGAGTTACATGATCCCCCATGTTGTGCAAAAAAGCGGTTAGCTCC
TTCGGTCCTCCGATCGTTGTCAGAAGTAAGTTGGCCGCAGTGTTATCACTCATGGTTATGGCAGCACTGC
ATAATTCTCTTACTGTCATGCCATCCGTAAGATGCTTTTCTGTGACTGGTGAGTACTCAACCAAGTCATT
CTGAGAATAGTGTATGCGGCGACCGAGTTGCTCTTGCCCGGCGTCAATACGGGATAATACCGCGCCACAT
AGCAGAACTTTAAAAGTGCTCATCATTGGAAAACGTTCTTCGGGGCGAAAACTCTCAAGGATCTTACCGC
TGTTGAGATCCAGTTCGATGTAACCCACTCGTGCACCCAACTGATCTTCAGCATCTTTTACTTTCACCAG
CGTTTCTGGGTGAGCAAAAACAGGAAGGCAAAATGCCGCAAAAAAGGGAATAAGGGCGACACGGAAATGT
TGAATACTCATACTCTTCCTTTTTCAATATTATTGAAGCATTTATCAGGGTTATTGTCTCATGAGCGGAT
ACATATTTGAATGTATTTAGAAAAATAAACAAATAGGGGTTCCGCGCACATTTCCCCGAAAAGTGCCACC
TG
Features (pLannotate 1.2.2; 22 found; start..end, strand, type, name):
      5..384     +  enhancer       CMV enhancer: human cytomegalovirus immediate early enhancer
    386..662     +  promoter       chicken β-actin promoter: No description available
    663..1679    +  intron         chimeric intron: chimera between introns from chicken β-actin and rabbit β-globin
   1754..1787    +  protein_bind   FRT (minimal): supports FLP-mediated excision but not integration (Turan and Bode, 2011) FLP recombinase from the Saccharomyces cerevisiae 2μ plasmid
   1830..2621    +  CDS            neo: KKA2_KLEPN - Also known as kan, nptII. Experimental evidence at protein level: Swiss-Prot protein existence level 1. Resistance to kanamycin, neomycin, paromomycin, ribostamycin, butirosin and gentamicin B. From Klebsiella pneumoniae.
   2645..2797    +  CDS            ble (fragment): BLE_KLEPN - Experimental evidence at protein level: Swiss-Prot protein existence level 1. Binding protein with a strong affinity to the bleomycin family of antibiotics. Binds to CL990; an antimitotic-antibiotic compound. From Klebsiella pneumoniae.
   2804..2938    +  polyA_signal   SV40 poly(A) signal: SV40 polyadenylation signal
   2947..2980    +  protein_bind   FRT (minimal): supports FLP-mediated excision but not integration (Turan and Bode, 2011) FLP recombinase from the Saccharomyces cerevisiae 2μ plasmid
   3022..3600    +  CDS            Rhoa (sequence partly withheld): RHOA_MOUSE - Also known as Arha, Arha2. Experimental evidence at protein level: Swiss-Prot protein existence level 1. Small GTPase which cycles between an active GTP-bound and an inactive GDP-bound state (PubMed:14697203). Mainly associated with cytoskeleton organization, in active state binds to a variety of effector proteins to regulate cellular responses such as cytoskeletal dynamics, cell migration and cell cycle. Regulates a signal transduction pathway linking plasma membrane receptors to the assembly of focal adhesions and actin stress fibers. Involved in a microtubule- dependent signal
   3612..3683    +  CDS            HBB (fragment): HBB_PONPY - Experimental evidence at transcript level: Swiss-Prot protein existence level 2. Involved in oxygen transport from the lung to the various peripheral tissues. From Pongo pygmaeus (Bornean orangutan).
   3754..3809    +  polyA_signal   β-globin poly(A) signal: rabbit β-globin polyadenylation signal (Gil and Proudfoot, 1987)
   4194..4210    -  protein_bind   lac operator: The lac repressor binds to the lac operator to inhibit transcription in E. coli. This inhibition can be relieved by adding lactose or isopropyl-β-D-thiogalactopyranoside (IPTG). lac repressor encoded by lacI
   4218..4248    -  promoter       lac promoter: promoter for the E. coli lac operon
   4263..4284    -  protein_bind   CAP binding site: CAP binding activates transcription in the presence of cAMP. E. coli catabolite activator protein
   4297..4336    -  CDS            lacI (fragment): lac repressor; lacI; The lac repressor binds to the lac operator to inhibit transcription in E. coli. This inhibition can be relieved by adding lactose or isopropyl-β-D-thiogalactopyranoside (IPTG).
   4343..4365    +  promoter       SV40 promoter (fragment): SV40 enhancer and early promoter
   4369..4503    +  rep_origin     SV40 ori: SV40 origin of replication
   4523..4657    +  polyA_signal   SV40 poly(A) signal: SV40 polyadenylation signal
   4659..4713    -  CDS            lacI (fragment): lac repressor; lacI; The lac repressor binds to the lac operator to inhibit transcription in E. coli. This inhibition can be relieved by adding lactose or isopropyl-β-D-thiogalactopyranoside (IPTG).
   4896..5484    -  rep_origin     ori: high-copy-number ColE1/pMB1/pBR322/pUC origin of replication
   5655..6515    -  CDS            AmpR: β-lactamase; bla; confers resistance to ampicillin, carbenicillin, and related antibiotics
   6516..6620    -  promoter       AmpR promoter: bla
