[The description below was written by a language model from this plasmid's Addgene catalogue record, the feature table of its GenBank file and pLannotate feature annotations shown in this document.]
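Description:
pCAFNF-Rhoa is a mammalian expression plasmid that produces mouse RhoA only in cells that also contain Flp recombinase. It is built on the pCAFNF backbone, a pCAGGS-type vector, and is maintained in E. coli through a high-copy ColE1/pUC-type origin with ampicillin selection from the β-lactamase gene and its own promoter. The backbone also retains an SV40 origin with a fragment of the SV40 promoter, an extra SV40 polyadenylation signal, and remnants of the lac promoter/operator region. None of these contribute to the conditional expression logic.

Transcription is driven by the composite CAG promoter, made up of the CMV immediate-early enhancer, the chicken β-actin promoter and a chimeric β-actin/β-globin intron. Immediately downstream lies a stop cassette flanked by two minimal FRT sites in the same orientation. It contains a neomycin/kanamycin phosphotransferase coding sequence, a fragment of a bleomycin-resistance gene and an SV40 poly(A) signal. While this cassette is in place, transcripts are expected to terminate before reaching the Rhoa open reading frame. Flp excises the cassette, which brings the Rhoa coding sequence directly under CAG control. The Rhoa transcript ends with rabbit β-globin 3′ sequence and its poly(A) signal. No epitope tag or fluorescent reporter is annotated.

The depositor's map also marks sequencing primer sites and three guide RNA target positions within Rhoa; the record does not say whether these sites were altered. The depositor map (6,656 bp) and the sequenced record (6,646 nt) differ slightly in length and coordinates but agree on the layout. RhoA is a small GTPase that regulates cytoskeletal dynamics, and the associated publication concerns dendrite remodeling in mitral cells.
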