Addgene plasmid #163605: pCAFNF-Rhoa
Purpose: Expresses RhoA Flp-dependently in mammalian cells
Depositing lab: Takeshi Imai. Depositing organization: Kyushu University. Publication: BMPR-2 gates activity-dependent stabilization of primary dendrites during mitral cell remodeling. Aihara S, Fujimoto S, Sakaguchi R, Imai T. Cell Rep. 2021 Jun 22;35(12):109276. doi: 10.1016/j.celrep.2021.109276. PubMed 34161760.
Backbone
  Vector backbone: pCAFNF
  Backbone size w/o insert (bp): 6061
  Total vector size (bp): 6656
  Vector type: Mammalian Expression
Growth in bacteria
  Bacterial resistance: Ampicillin, 100 μg/mL
  Growth temperature: 37°C
  Growth strain: DH5alpha
  Copy number: High Copy
Gene/Insert
  Gene/Insert name: Rhoa
  Species: M. musculus (mouse)
  Insert size (bp): 595
  Entrez Gene: Rhoa (a.k.a. Arha, Arha1, Arha2)
Resource information
  A portion of this plasmid was derived from a plasmid made by: pCAFNF vector is derived from Addgene #13771.
Terms and licenses: Academic/Nonprofit Terms; Industry Terms: Not Available to Industry
How to cite: pCAFNF-Rhoa was a gift from Takeshi Imai (Addgene plasmid # 163605 ; http://n2t.net/addgene:163605 ; RRID:Addgene_163605)
